Addgene plasmid #235756: pYO979
Purpose: Protein expression of ScVPS38, untagged + ScVPS30 FRK to DDD at 430-432, untagged
Depositing lab: Roger Williams. Depositing organization: MRC Laboratory of Molecular Biology. Publication: Structure and flexibility of the endosomal Vps34 complex reveals the basis of its function on membranes. Rostislavleva K, Soler N, Ohashi Y, Zhang L, Pardon E, Burke JE, Masson GR, Johnson C, Steyaert J, Ktistakis NT, Williams RL. Science. 2015 Oct 9;350(6257):aac7365. doi: 10.1126/science.aac7365. PubMed 26450213.
Backbone
  Vector backbone: pRS426
  Vector type: Yeast Expression
Growth in bacteria
  Bacterial resistance: Ampicillin, 100 μg/mL
  Growth temperature: 37°C
  Growth strain: DH5alpha
  Copy number: High Copy
Gene/Insert 1
  Gene/Insert name: VPS38
  Species: S. cerevisiae (budding yeast)
  Entrez Gene: VPS38 (a.k.a. YLR360W, VPL17)
  Cloning method: Restriction Enzyme; 5′ cloning site Unknown (unknown if destroyed)
Gene/Insert 2
  Gene/Insert name: VPS30
  Species: S. cerevisiae (budding yeast)
  Mutation: FRK430-432DDD
  Entrez Gene: VPS30 (a.k.a. YPL120W, APG6, ATG6, VPT30)
Terms and licenses: Academic/Nonprofit Terms; Industry Terms: Not Available to Industry
How to cite: pYO979 was a gift from Roger Williams (Addgene plasmid # 235756 ; http://n2t.net/addgene:235756 ; RRID:Addgene_235756)
