[The description below was written by a language model from this plasmid's Addgene catalogue record and pLannotate feature annotations shown in this document.]
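Description:
pYO979 is a yeast expression plasmid of about 10.2 kb built on the pRS426 episomal shuttle backbone, designed to co-express two untagged Saccharomyces cerevisiae proteins, Vps38 and a mutant form of Vps30 (Atg6, the yeast Beclin 1 homologue). In E. coli it is maintained at high copy through a ColE1/pUC-type origin and selected with ampicillin via the β-lactamase gene. In yeast the 2μ origin supports multicopy episomal maintenance, and the URA3 marker allows selection in ura3 strains by uracil prototrophy (and counterselection with 5-FOA). Standard backbone remnants are also annotated, including an f1 origin, a disrupted lacZα region with lac promoter/operator elements, and flanking T7 and T3 promoters.

The payload consists of two tandem, same-orientation expression cassettes inserted in the former polylinker. In each, the coding sequence is preceded by a Gal4-responsive upstream activating sequence followed by a fragment of the TDH3 (GAP) promoter. This arrangement suggests a hybrid galactose-inducible promoter, although the record does not name the promoter explicitly, and no terminators are annotated. The first cassette carries VPS38. The second carries VPS30 with the FRK-to-DDD substitution at residues 430–432, which replaces an aromatic and two basic residues with acidic ones. Both proteins are subunits of the endosomal Vps34 phosphatidylinositol 3-kinase complex II, in which Vps38 bridges Vps30 to the Vps34–Vps15 core. The plasmid is intended for protein production in yeast, presumably alongside constructs supplying the other subunits to reconstitute a mutant complex for structural and membrane-function studies; the specific effect of the mutation is not stated in the record.
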