Features (pLannotate 1.2.2; 23 found; start..end, strand, type, name):
    137..186     +  misc_feature   bom (fragment): basis of mobility region from pBR322
    194..409     +  promoter       URA3 promoter: S. cerevisiae URA3
    410..1213    +  CDS            URA3: orotidine-5'-phosphate decarboxylase, required for uracil biosynthesis; S. cerevisiae URA3; yeast auxotrophic marker, counterselectable with 5-fluoroorotic acid (5-FOA)
   1292..1343    +  misc_feature   bom (fragment): basis of mobility region from pBR322
   1371..1799    -  rep_origin     f1 ori (sequence partly withheld): f1 bacteriophage origin of replication; arrow indicates direction of (+) strand synthesis
   1803..1958    -  CDS            lacZα (fragment): LacZα fragment of β-galactosidase; lacZ fragment
   1966..1984    +  promoter       T7 promoter: promoter for bacteriophage T7 RNA polymerase
   2070..2187    +  protein_bind   UAS: upstream activating sequence mediating Gal4-dependent induction Gal4
   2301..2495    +  promoter       GAP promoter (fragment): S. cerevisiae TDH3; promoter for glyceraldehyde-3-phosphate dehydrogenase
   2503..3819    +  CDS            VPS38: VPS38_YEAST - Also known as VPL17. Experimental evidence at protein level: Swiss-Prot protein existence level 1. Involved in endosome-to-Golgi retrograde transport as part of the VPS34 PI3-kinase complex II. This complex is required for the endosome-to-Golgi retrieval of PEP1 and KEX2, and the recruitment of VPS5 and VPS7, two components of the retromer complex, to endosomal membranes (probably through generating a specific pool of phosphatidylinositol 3-phosphate allowing the recruitment of the retromer complex proteins to the endosome). Mediates the interaction between VPS30 and the VPS34-VP
   4178..4295    +  protein_bind   UAS: upstream activating sequence mediating Gal4-dependent induction Gal4
   4409..4603    +  promoter       GAP promoter (fragment): S. cerevisiae TDH3; promoter for glyceraldehyde-3-phosphate dehydrogenase
   4611..6281    +  CDS            VPS30: BECN1_YEAST - Also known as APG6, ATG6, VPT30. Experimental evidence at protein level: Swiss-Prot protein existence level 1. Required for cytoplasm to vacuole transport (Cvt), autophagy, nucleophagy, and mitophagy, as a part of the autophagy-specific VPS34 PI3-kinase complex I. This complex is essential to recruit the ATG8- phosphatidylinositol conjugate and the ATG12-ATG5 conjugate to the pre- autophagosomal structure. Also involved in endosome-to-Golgi retrograde transport as part of the VPS34 PI3-kinase complex II. This second complex is required for the endosome-to-Golgi retrieval of PEP1
   6623..6641    -  promoter       T3 promoter: promoter for bacteriophage T3 RNA polymerase
   6686..6702    -  protein_bind   lac operator: The lac repressor binds to the lac operator to inhibit transcription in E. coli. This inhibition can be relieved by adding lactose or isopropyl-β-D-thiogalactopyranoside (IPTG). lac repressor encoded by lacI
   6710..6740    -  promoter       lac promoter: promoter for the E. coli lac operon
   6755..6776    -  protein_bind   CAP binding site: CAP binding activates transcription in the presence of cAMP. E. coli catabolite activator protein
   6789..6881    -  CDS            lacI (fragment): lac repressor; lacI; The lac repressor binds to the lac operator to inhibit transcription in E. coli. This inhibition can be relieved by adding lactose or isopropyl-β-D-thiogalactopyranoside (IPTG).
   7064..7652    -  rep_origin     ori: high-copy-number ColE1/pMB1/pBR322/pUC origin of replication
   7823..8683    -  CDS            AmpR: β-lactamase; bla; confers resistance to ampicillin, carbenicillin, and related antibiotics
   8684..8788    -  promoter       AmpR promoter: bla
   8815..10157   -  rep_origin     2μ ori: yeast 2μ plasmid origin of replication
  10225..35      +  CDS            rop (fragment) (across the origin): Rop protein, which maintains plasmids at low copy number; rop
>Addgene plasmid #235756 | pYO979 | addgene full sequence | sequence record 472513 | Addgene NGS Result
TCGCGCGTTTCGGTGATGACGGTGAAAACCTCTGACACATGCAGCTCCCGGAGACGGTCACAGCTTGTCT
GTAAGCGGATGCCGGGAGCAGACAAGCCCGTCAGGGCGCGTCAGCGGGTGTTGGCGGGTGTCGGGGCTGG
CTTAACTATGCGGCATCAGAGCAGATTGTACTGAGAGTGCACCATACCACCTTTTCAATTCATCATTTTT
TTTTTATTCTTTTTTTTGATTTCGGTTTCCTTGAAATTTTTTTGATTCGGTAATCTCCGAACAGAAGGAA
GAACGAAGGAAGGAGCACAGACTTAGATTGGTATATATACGCATATGTAGTGTTGAAGAAACATGAAATT
GCCCAGTATTCTTAACCCAACTGCACAGAACAAAAACCTGCAGGAAACGAAGATAAATCATGTCGAAAGC
TACATATAAGGAACGTGCTGCTACTCATCCTAGTCCTGTTGCTGCCAAGCTATTTAATATCATGCACGAA
AAGCAAACAAACTTGTGTGCTTCATTGGATGTTCGTACCACCAAGGAATTACTGGAGTTAGTTGAAGCAT
TAGGTCCCAAAATTTGTTTACTAAAAACACATGTGGATATCTTGACTGATTTTTCCATGGAGGGCACAGT
TAAGCCGCTAAAGGCATTATCCGCCAAGTACAATTTTTTACTCTTCGAAGACAGAAAATTTGCTGACATT
GGTAATACAGTCAAATTGCAGTACTCTGCGGGTGTATACAGAATAGCAGAATGGGCAGACATTACGAATG
CACACGGTGTGGTGGGCCCAGGTATTGTTAGCGGTTTGAAGCAGGCGGCAGAAGAAGTAACAAAGGAACC
TAGAGGCCTTTTGATGTTAGCAGAATTGTCATGCAAGGGCTCCCTATCTACTGGAGAATATACTAAGGGT
ACTGTTGACATTGCGAAGAGCGACAAAGATTTTGTTATCGGCTTTATTGCTCAAAGAGACATGGGTGGAA
GAGATGAAGGTTACGATTGGTTGATTATGACACCCGGTGTGGGTTTAGATGACAAGGGAGACGCATTGGG
TCAACAGTATAGAACCGTGGATGATGTGGTCTCTACAGGATCTGACATTATTATTGTTGGAAGAGGACTA
TTTGCAAAGGGAAGGGATGCTAAGGTAGAGGGTGAACGTTACAGAAAAGCAGGCTGGGAAGCATATTTGA
GAAGATGCGGCCAGCAAAACTAAAAAACTGTATTATAAGTAAATGCATGTATACTAAACTCACAAATTAG
AGCTTCAATTTAATTATATCAGTTATTACCCTATGCGGTGTGAAATACCGCACAGATGCGTAAGGAGAAA
ATACCGCATCAGGAAATTGTAAGCGTTAATATTTTGTTAAAATTCGCGTTAAATTTTTGTTAAATCAGCT
CATTTTTTAACCAATAGGCCGAAATCGGCAAAATCCCTTATAAATCAAAAGAATAGACCGAGATAGGGT
[37 nt withheld, positions 1470-1506]
AAAGAACGTGGACTCCAACGTCAAAGG
[49 nt withheld, positions 1534-1582]
T
[91 nt withheld, positions 1584-1674]
G
[124 nt withheld, positions 1676-1799]
CCATTCGCCATTCAGGCTGCGCAACTGTTGGGAAGGGCGATCGGTGCGGGCCTCTTCGCTATTACGCCAG
CTGGCGAAAGGGGGATGTGCTGCAAGGCGATTAAGTTGGGTAACGCCAGGGTTTTCCCAGTCACGACGTT
GTAAAACGACGGCCAGTGAGCGCGCGTAATACGACTCACTATAGGGCGAATTGGGTACCGCTATGACATG
ATTACGAATTGGCGCGCCGGCCGGCCGGATCTTTGCAAAGATCCAAAAAAAGCATGCGTACGGATTAGAA
GCCGCCGAGCGGGTGACAGCCCTCCGAAGGAAGACTCTCCTCCGTGCGTCCTCGTCTTCACCGGTCGCGT
TCCTGAAACGCAGATGTGCCTCGCGCCGCACTGCTCCGAACAATAAAGATTCTACAATACTAGCTTTTAT
GGTTATGAAGAGGAAAATTGGCAGTAACCTGGCCCCACAAACCTCAAATGAACGAATCAAATTAACAACC
AGATATCTCGACTGAAAAAAAAGGTTTAAACCAGTTCCCTGAAATTATTCCCCTACTTGACTAATAAGTA
TATAAAGACGGTAGGTATTGATTGTAATTCTGTAAATCTATTTCTTAAACTTCTTGAATTCTACTTTTAT
AGTTAGTCTTTTTTTTAGTTTTAAAACACCAAGAACTTAGTTTCGAATAAACACACATAAATAAACCATG
GGCATGAAACGGTTCTTACTCAGTCGAAGACAGAGACACCTTCGTATGATTTGCTTTCACAATATAAGTC
TCTTTAGAGCTAATGGTGACTCCAAATTGATCAAGGAATATGGTGATGGATTTATACCATGTTTCTTTAT
CTTGGAATCCATAAGAGGGGAGCTGCTTTATGTGAGCGAGGTACAATCAGGTTCTTTGCGTAAACTCTCT
TTTCAGGAATTACCAAAACTAACTGGTGCATCTACTATGATTGTCCTAAAATTGGTAGGACTAGTTCCGA
GTGATATTTTGTGTACCATAAGTTCAGATAAAAATGGTATCATTGACGATAAATGGTGCGTTTTATGTAC
CTACACGATAGATCTTAACAAGTTACAACCCATAAATGAAGACACAGTTCTAATTACAGGCACCAACGCA
CCAGTACTTGATTTAATAGATGGATCCTACACATTGGCTGCAGAAAAAATTAAGCCACTAAAGGGCCTTG
TTAGTTCTCACAAAAGGAATATAAGTCAAGTCAAGATCAAATTTTCATTGGCATATAGCTCTTTACTAAA
ATTAAACAAACTATTGGAGTATTCTTCCCAAGTCCATGAGGAAATCAATGAAATTTCCAGCAAAATAGAA
GATGACTTTTTGTCACTCAAGAATCAAAATCATTGGTATATGAGAACAGTACAGAAGTCCATAGAAACGC
TAGAAAAGGAAGTCCTACAAAGGAAAAAAAGCAAGAAAAATATAGAAATGGCGCAACTCGAGAGTAATGA
TACTATCAACCATTCTAAAACAGAACTGTCTCTGATGTCGCAGGACGAGTCTATAAATGATGACTATGGA
AGCATATATTCTAGATTTGTGCAAATAAAAGATAGGTTGGACCAACTGAGGTTTAAGAAACTGTATCAGC
TGATAGGGATCTTCCATTCAACGGATTTATTTAATTCAGATAGAGGCTATATTTACTTTGAAAAACCTTC
TAGCGTAAATGATGTTATTAATAGGCTCAAGCTAAAACCTTTGAATATAGAGATATTACTTAGACAAGCC
GGCGAATCCACAAAGCACAGAGAATATGTAAACAGCCAGTTGGGTTATTACCTTTTATTTCTCCATTTGA
CAGCCATCCAAATTTTCAAGGCTCCTTTACCCTATAGACTAATGTATTATGGTAGTACATCAGTGATCGA
CAGTCAATATCCGTTGTATTTCACTGATCAAATGATTTCTAAGCATCAAGCAAAGCTGATTAAAGCCATA
CATTATTTTAATGCTGATATATTGCAATTTAAACAGATTCTGGAGAATTACCGTCCAACAGGATCCTAAC
CCAAGCTTAAGTCGACTTTGTTCCCACTGTACTTTTAGCTCGTACAAAATACAATATACTTTTCATTTCT
CCGTAAACAACATGTTTTCCCATGTAATATCCTTTTCTATTTTTCGTTCCGTTACCAACTTTACACATAC
TTTATATAGCTATTCACTTCTATACACTAAAAAACTAAGACAATTTTAATTTTGCTGCCTGCCATATTTC
AATTTGTTATAAATTCCTATAATTTATCCTATTAGTAGCTAAAAAAAGATGAATGTGAATCGAATCCTAA
GAGAATTCCCCTCGAAGATCGATCTGGCGGCCGCGGATCTTTGCAAAGATCCAAAAAAAGCATGCGTACG
GATTAGAAGCCGCCGAGCGGGTGACAGCCCTCCGAAGGAAGACTCTCCTCCGTGCGTCCTCGTCTTCACC
GGTCGCGTTCCTGAAACGCAGATGTGCCTCGCGCCGCACTGCTCCGAACAATAAAGATTCTACAATACTA
GCTTTTATGGTTATGAAGAGGAAAATTGGCAGTAACCTGGCCCCACAAACCTCAAATGAACGAATCAAAT
TAACAACCAGATATCTCGACTGAAAAAAAAGGTTTAAACCAGTTCCCTGAAATTATTCCCCTACTTGACT
AATAAGTATATAAAGACGGTAGGTATTGATTGTAATTCTGTAAATCTATTTCTTAAACTTCTTGAATTCT
ACTTTTATAGTTAGTCTTTTTTTTAGTTTTAAAACACCAAGAACTTAGTTTCGAATAAACACACATAAAT
AAACCATGGGCATGAAGTGCCAAACATGTCACCTGCCGCTGCAACTGGACCCATCTTTAGAAGGTCTTAG
TTTAACCCAAAGAAATTTGCTACTTTCAAATAATTCAATTATCACTGCAACGAATGAAAATGTCATCAGC
AACAAGGGCATCGAAGCCGCAGATAATTGTGGGCCTCAAATACCGAAGGAGAGGCTGAGGCGATTAGGGG
AGATTCAGAACATAAAAGACTTGAATTTAATAGATGACAAATTGATCACTGATTCGTTTGTTTTTCTTAA
TCACGATGATGATGATAATGCTAATATTACGAGTAATAGCAGAGAGGACCAGCGTTATGGAAATGCCAAC
GGAAATGATAATAAAAAAGCTAATAGTGATACTTCCGATGGAACCAGTACCTTTCGAGATCATGACGAAG
AGGAACAAGAAGCTACGGATGAAGACGAAAACCAACAAATACAATTGAATTCCAAGACTTTGTCCACACA
AGTCAACGCAATGACTAATGTATTTAACATTCTATCTTCTCAAACAAACATAGACTTTCCTATCTGTCAG
GACTGCTGTAACATCTTGATAAACAGACTAAAGAGTGAGTATGATGATGCAATAAAAGAGAGAGATACTT
ACGCTCAATTTTTATCGAAGTTAGAGAGTCAAAACAAAGAAATATCAGAAAGCAATAAAGAAAAGCAGTA
TTCCCATAATCTTTCGGAAAAAGAAAATTTGAAAAAGGAAGAGGAAAGACTCTTGGATCAATTATTACGT
TTGGAAATGACAGATGATGACTTAGATGGAGAACTAGTTCGTTTACAAGAAAAGAAAGTTCAACTGGAAA
ATGAGAAACTCCAAAAACTGAGTGATCAGAATTTAATGGATTTAAATAACATTCAATTCAACAAAAATTT
ACAGTCATTAAAACTGCAATACGAATTATCCTTGAATCAATTAGACAAATTGAGGAAAATCAATATTTTC
AATGCTACATTCAAAATCTCACATAGCGGCCCCTTTGCCACTATAAATGGATTGAGATTAGGCAGTATAC
CAGAATCAGTGGTTCCTTGGAAGGAAATCAATGCAGCACTGGGCCAATTGATTCTTTTACTGGCTACCAT
AAACAAAAACCTGAAGATAAATTTAGTGGACTACGAATTACAACCGATGGGTTCATTTTCCAAAATCAAG
AAAAGAATGGTTAACAGTGTCGAATATAATAATTCCACTACGAACGCTCCCGGTGATTGGTTGATTCTGC
CTGTCTACTATGATGAGAATTTCAATTTGGGGAGAATCGATGACGATGAAACGAAGTTTGATAAATCATT
AGAAACAACATTAGAAATAATAAGCGAAATCACTCGGCAGCTTTCTACGATAGCGTCATCATATTCATCT
CAAACACTCGCAACAAGCCAAGATGAATCTTCAATGAATAACGCAAATGACGTTGAAAATAGTACTTCCA
TTCTCGAGCTACCCTATATCATGAATAAGGACAAGATTAATGGATTATCCGTCAAATTGCATGGTAGCAG
TCCCAACCTTGAATGGACAACGGCTATGAAATTTTTATTAACCAATGTAAAGTGGTTGTTAGCGTTTTCT
TCCAATTTACTATCCAAGTCAATTACCTTAAGCCCTACAGTGAATCACAATGATAAGACCATCAGCGGAA
ACGGATCCTAACCCAAGCTTAAGTCGACTTTGTTCCCACTGTACTTTTAGCTCGTACAAAATACAATATA
CTTTTCATTTCTCCGTAAACAACATGTTTTCCCATGTAATATCCTTTTCTATTTTTCGTTCCGTTACCAA
CTTTACACATACTTTATATAGCTATTCACTTCTATACACTAAAAAACTAAGACAATTTTAATTTTGCTGC
CTGCCATATTTCAATTTGTTATAAATTCCTATAATTTATCCTATTAGTAGCTAAAAAAAGATGAATGTGA
ATCGAATCCTAAGAGAATTCCCCTCGAAGATCGATCTGGCGGCCCGAGCTCCAGCTTTTGTTCCCTTTAG
TGAGGGTTAATTGCGCGCTTGGCGTAATCATGGTCATAGCTGTTTCCTGTGTGAAATTGTTATCCGCTCA
CAATTCCACACAACATACGAGCCGGAAGCATAAAGTGTAAAGCCTGGGGTGCCTAATGAGTGAGCTAACT
CACATTAATTGCGTTGCGCTCACTGCCCGCTTTCCAGTCGGGAAACCTGTCGTGCCAGCTGCATTAATGA
ATCGGCCAACGCGCGGGGAGAGGCGGTTTGCGTATTGGGCGCTCTTCCGCTTCCTCGCTCACTGACTCGC
TGCGCTCGGTCGTTCGGCTGCGGCGAGCGGTATCAGCTCACTCAAAGGCGGTAATACGGTTATCCACAGA
ATCAGGGGATAACGCAGGAAAGAACATGTGAGCAAAAGGCCAGCAAAAGGCCAGGAACCGTAAAAAGGCC
GCGTTGCTGGCGTTTTTCCATAGGCTCCGCCCCCCTGACGAGCATCACAAAAATCGACGCTCAAGTCAGA
GGTGGCGAAACCCGACAGGACTATAAAGATACCAGGCGTTTCCCCCTGGAAGCTCCCTCGTGCGCTCTCC
TGTTCCGACCCTGCCGCTTACCGGATACCTGTCCGCCTTTCTCCCTTCGGGAAGCGTGGCGCTTTCTCAT
AGCTCACGCTGTAGGTATCTCAGTTCGGTGTAGGTCGTTCGCTCCAAGCTGGGCTGTGTGCACGAACCCC
CCGTTCAGCCCGACCGCTGCGCCTTATCCGGTAACTATCGTCTTGAGTCCAACCCGGTAAGACACGACTT
ATCGCCACTGGCAGCAGCCACTGGTAACAGGATTAGCAGAGCGAGGTATGTAGGCGGTGCTACAGAGTTC
TTGAAGTGGTGGCCTAACTACGGCTACACTAGAAGAACAGTATTTGGTATCTGCGCTCTGCTGAAGCCAG
TTACCTTCGGAAAAAGAGTTGGTAGCTCTTGATCCGGCAAACAAACCACCGCTGGTAGCGGTGGTTTTTT
TGTTTGCAAGCAGCAGATTACGCGCAGAAAAAAAGGATCTCAAGAAGATCCTTTGATCTTTTCTACGGGG
TCTGACGCTCAGTGGAACGAAAACTCACGTTAAGGGATTTTGGTCATGAGATTATCAAAAAGGATCTTCA
CCTAGATCCTTTTAAATTAAAAATGAAGTTTTAAATCAATCTAAAGTATATATGAGTAAACTTGGTCTGA
CAGTTACCAATGCTTAATCAGTGAGGCACCTATCTCAGCGATCTGTCTATTTCGTTCATCCATAGTTGCC
TGACTCCCCGTCGTGTAGATAACTACGATACGGGAGGGCTTACCATCTGGCCCCAGTGCTGCAATGATAC
CGCGAGACCCACGCTCACCGGCTCCAGATTTATCAGCAATAAACCAGCCAGCCGGAAGGGCCGAGCGCAG
AAGTGGTCCTGCAACTTTATCCGCCTCCATCCAGTCTATTAATTGTTGCCGGGAAGCTAGAGTAAGTAGT
TCGCCAGTTAATAGTTTGCGCAACGTTGTTGCCATTGCTACAGGCATCGTGGTGTCACGCTCGTCGTTTG
GTATGGCTTCATTCAGCTCCGGTTCCCAACGATCAAGGCGAGTTACATGATCCCCCATGTTGTGCAAAAA
AGCGGTTAGCTCCTTCGGTCCTCCGATCGTTGTCAGAAGTAAGTTGGCCGCAGTGTTATCACTCATGGTT
ATGGCAGCACTGCATAATTCTCTTACTGTCATGCCATCCGTAAGATGCTTTTCTGTGACTGGTGAGTACT
CAACCAAGTCATTCTGAGAATAGTGTATGCGGCGACCGAGTTGCTCTTGCCCGGCGTCAATACGGGATAA
TACCGCGCCACATAGCAGAACTTTAAAAGTGCTCATCATTGGAAAACGTTCTTCGGGGCGAAAACTCTCA
AGGATCTTACCGCTGTTGAGATCCAGTTCGATGTAACCCACTCGTGCACCCAACTGATCTTCAGCATCTT
TTACTTTCACCAGCGTTTCTGGGTGAGCAAAAACAGGAAGGCAAAATGCCGCAAAAAAGGGAATAAGGGC
GACACGGAAATGTTGAATACTCATACTCTTCCTTTTTCAATATTATTGAAGCATTTATCAGGGTTATTGT
CTCATGAGCGGATACATATTTGAATGTATTTAGAAAAATAAACAAATAGGGGTTCCGCGCACATTTCCCC
GAAAAGTGCCACCTGAACGAAGCATCTGTGCTTCATTTTGTAGAACAAAAATGCAACGCGAGAGCGCTAA
TTTTTCAAACAAAGAATCTGAGCTGCATTTTTACAGAACAGAAATGCAACGCGAAAGCGCTATTTTACCA
ACGAAGAATCTGTGCTTCATTTTTGTAAAACAAAAATGCAACGCGAGAGCGCTAATTTTTCAAACAAAGA
ATCTGAGCTGCATTTTTACAGAACAGAAATGCAACGCGAGAGCGCTATTTTACCAACAAAGAATCTATAC
TTCTTTTTTGTTCTACAAAAATGCATCCCGAGAGCGCTATTTTTCTAACAAAGCATCTTAGATTACTTTT
TTTCTCCTTTGTGCGCTCTATAATGCAGTCTCTTGATAACTTTTTGCACTGTAGGTCCGTTAAGGTTAGA
AGAAGGCTACTTTGGTGTCTATTTTCTCTTCCATAAAAAAAGCCTGACTCCACTTCCCGCGTTTACTGAT
TACTAGCGAAGCTGCGGGTGCATTTTTTCAAGATAAAGGCATCCCCGATTATATTCTATACCGATGTGGA
TTGCGCATACTTTGTGAACAGAAAGTGATAGCGTTGATGATTCTTCATTGGTCAGAAAATTATGAACGGT
TTCTTCTATTTTGTCTCTATATACTACGTATAGGAAATGTTTACATTTTCGTATTGTTTTCGATTCACTC
TATGAATAGTTCTTACTACAATTTTTTTGTCTAAAGAGTAATACTAGAGATAAACATAAAAAATGTAGAG
GTCGAGTTTAGATGCAAGTTCAAGGAGCGAAAGGTGGATGGGTAGGTTATATAGGGATATAGCACAGAGA
TATATAGCAAAGAGATACTTTTGAGCAATGTTTGTGGAAGCGGTATTCGCAATATTTTAGTAGCTCGTTA
CAGTCCGGTGCGTTTTTGGTTTTTTGAAAGTGCGTCTTCAGAGCGCTTTTGGTTTTCAAAAGCGCTCTGA
AGTTCCTATACTTTCTAGAGAATAGGAACTTCGGAATAGGAACTTCAAAGCGTTTCCGAAAACGAGCGCT
TCCGAAAATGCAACGCGAGCTGCGCACATACAGCTCACTGTTCACGTCGCACCTATATCTGCGTGTTGCC
TGTATATATATATACATGAGAAGAACGGCATAGTGCGTGTTTATGCTTAAATGCGTACTTATATGCGTCT
ATTTATGTAGGATGAAAGGTAGTCTAGTACCTCCTGTGATATTATCCCATTCCATGCGGGGTATCGTATG
CTTCCTTCAGCACTACCCTTTAGCTGTTCTATATGCTGCCACTCCTCAATTGGATTAGTCTCATCCTTCA
ATGCTATCATTTCCTTTGATATTGGATCATACTAAGAAACCATTATTATCATGACATTAACCTATAAAAA
TAGGCGTATCACGAGGCCCTTTCGTC
